Addgene plasmid #104465: hnRNPA2_LC_P298L
Purpose: express His tagged P298L hnRNPA2 LC
Depositing lab: Nicolas Fawzi. Depositing organization: Brown University. Publication: Mechanistic View of hnRNPA2 Low-Complexity Domain Structure, Interactions, and Phase Separation Altered by Mutation and Arginine Methylation. Ryan VH, Dignon GL, Zerze GH, Chabata CV, Silva R, Conicella AE, Amaya J, Burke KA, Mittal J, Fawzi NL. Mol Cell. 2018 Jan 17. pii: S1097-2765(17)30979-6. doi: 10.1016/j.molcel.2017.12.022. PubMed 29358076.
Backbone
  Vector backbone: pJ411
  Vector type: Bacterial Expression
Growth in bacteria
  Bacterial resistance: Kanamycin, 50 μg/mL
  Growth temperature: 37°C
  Growth strain: DH5alpha
  Copy number: High Copy
Gene/Insert
  Gene/Insert name: hnRNPA2
  Species: H. sapiens (human)
  Mutation: P298L
  Entrez Gene: HNRNPA2B1 (a.k.a. HNRNPA2, HNRNPB1, HNRPA2, HNRPA2B1, HNRPB1, IBMPFD2, OPMD2, RNPA2, SNRPB1)
  Tag / fusion protein: His (N terminal on insert)
  Cloning method: Restriction Enzyme; 5′ cloning site unknown (unknown if destroyed); 3′ cloning site unknown (unknown if destroyed)
Terms and licenses: Academic/Nonprofit Terms; Industry Terms: Not Available to Industry
How to cite: hnRNPA2_LC_P298L was a gift from Nicolas Fawzi (Addgene plasmid # 104465 ; http://n2t.net/addgene:104465 ; RRID:Addgene_104465)
