[The description below was written by a language model from this plasmid's Addgene catalogue record and pLannotate feature annotations shown in this document.]
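Description:
hnRNPA2_LC_P298L is a bacterial expression plasmid built on the pJ411 backbone for producing the low-complexity (LC) domain of human hnRNPA2 (gene HNRNPA2B1) carrying the P298L substitution, fused to an N-terminal His tag. The sequenced plasmid is about 5.75 kb. It is selected with kanamycin through an aph(3')-Ia KanR cassette and replicates from a ColE1/pMB1-type origin. The catalogue lists it as high copy, although the annotation also detects the pBR322-derived bom region and a rop gene, which normally moderates copy number. An f1 origin is also present, as are short remnants of a tetracycline-resistance gene that are backbone remnants rather than a functional marker.

The expression cassette follows the familiar pET-style layout. A T7 promoter is followed directly by a lac operator and a strong T7 gene 10 ribosome binding site, then the tagged open reading frame, with a T7 terminator downstream. A plasmid-borne lacI gene with its own promoter supplies repressor, so transcription requires a host providing T7 RNA polymerase and is induced with IPTG. Just upstream of the HNRNPA2B1 fragment, the annotation picks up a short match to a composite His/TEV tag, consistent with the recorded N-terminal His tag. Whether a protease cleavage site is present is not stated in the record. Small His-tag and solubility-tag fragments are also annotated after the insert and before the terminator. These appear to be vector-derived sequence, and the record does not indicate that they are translated as part of the product.

The construct is used to make recombinant mutant LC domain for purification, and the associated publication concerns the domain's structure, interactions and phase separation and how mutation and arginine methylation alter them.
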