Features (pLannotate 1.2.2; 20 found; start..end, strand, type, name):
    188..205     +  CDS            9xHis (fragment): 9xHis affinity tag
    215..264     +  CDS            SET1 (fragment): solubility-enhancement tag derived from T7 phage gene 10B
    272..319     +  terminator     T7 terminator: transcription terminator for bacteriophage T7 RNA polymerase
    356..784     +  rep_origin     f1 ori (sequence partly withheld): f1 bacteriophage origin of replication; arrow indicates direction of (+) strand synthesis
    837..894     +  promoter       AmpR promoter (fragment): bla
    903..1718    -  CDS            KanR: aminoglycoside phosphotransferase; aph(3')-Ia; confers resistance to kanamycin in bacteria or G418 (Geneticin®) in eukaryotes
   1840..2428    +  rep_origin     ori: high-copy-number ColE1/pMB1/pBR322/pUC origin of replication
   2614..2753    -  misc_feature   bom: basis of mobility region from pBR322
   2855..3046    -  CDS            rop: Rop protein, which maintains plasmids at low copy number; rop
   3063..3443    +  CDS            YPB1_ECOLX: Protein predicted: Swiss-Prot protein existence level 4. From Escherichia coli.
   3515..3806    -  CDS            TcR (fragment): tetracycline efflux protein; tet; confers resistance to tetracycline
   3821..3842    -  protein_bind   CAP binding site: CAP binding activates transcription in the presence of cAMP. E. coli catabolite activator protein
   3855..4937    -  CDS            lacI: lac repressor; lacI; The lac repressor binds to the lac operator to inhibit transcription in E. coli. This inhibition can be relieved by adding lactose or isopropyl-β-D-thiogalactopyranoside (IPTG).
   4938..5015    -  promoter       lacI promoter: lacI
   5023..5302    -  CDS            TcR (fragment): tetracycline efflux protein; tet; confers resistance to tetracycline
   5324..5342    +  promoter       T7 promoter: promoter for bacteriophage T7 RNA polymerase
   5343..5367    +  protein_bind   lac operator: The lac repressor binds to the lac operator to inhibit transcription in E. coli. This inhibition can be relieved by adding lactose or isopropyl-β-D-thiogalactopyranoside (IPTG). lac repressor encoded by lacI
   5382..5404    +  RBS            RBS: efficient ribosome binding site from bacteriophage T7 gene 10 (Olins and Rangwala, 1989)
   5429..5445    +  CDS            capTEV™ (fragment): composite tag for in vivo biotinylation, TEV protease cleavage, and 6xHis tagging
   5474..178     +  CDS            HNRNPA2B1 (fragment) (across the origin): ROA2_SAGOE - Also known as HNRPA2B1. Experimental evidence at protein level: Swiss-Prot protein existence level 1. Heterogeneous nuclear ribonucleoprotein (hnRNP) that associates with nascent pre-mRNAs, packaging them into hnRNP particles. The hnRNP particle arrangement on nascent hnRNA is non-random and sequence-dependent and serves to condense and stabilize the transcripts and minimize tangling and knotting. Packaging plays a role in various processes such as transcription, pre-mRNA processing, RNA nuclear export, subcellular location, mRNA translation and stability of mature mRNAs. Forms hn
>Addgene plasmid #104465 | hnRNPA2_LC_P298L | addgene full sequence | sequence record 201660 | Addgene NGS Result
CTATGGTAGCGGCAATTACAATGATTTTGGCAACTACAACCAGCAACTGAGCAATTACGGCCCGATGAAA
TCCGGCAATTTTGGCGGTTCCCGTAATATGGGTGGTCCGTATGGTGGCGGTAACTACGGCCCGGGTGGTA
GCGGTGGTTCTGGCGGCTATGGTGGCCGCAGCCGTTACTAACTCGAGCACCACCACCACCACCACTGAGA
TCCGGCTGCTAACAAAGCCCGAAAGGAAGCTGAGTTGGCTGCTGCCACCGCTGAGCAATAACTAGCATAA
CCCCTTGGGGCCTCTAAACGGGTCTTGAGGGGTTTTTTGCTGAAAGGAGGAACTATATCCGGATTGGCGA
ATGGG
[124 nt withheld, positions 356-479]
C
[91 nt withheld, positions 481-571]
A
[49 nt withheld, positions 573-621]
CCTTTGACGTTGGAGTCCACGTTCTTT
[37 nt withheld, positions 649-685]
ACCCTATCTCGGTCTATTCTTTTGATTTATAAGGGATTTTGCCGATTTCGGCCTATTGGTTAAAAAATGA
GCTGATTTAACAAAAATTTAACGCGAATTTTAACAAAATATTAACGCTTACAATTTAGGTGGCACTTTTC
GGGGAAATGTGCGCGGAACCCCTATTTGTTTATTTTTCTAAATACATTCAAATATGTATCCGCTCATGAA
TTAATTCTTAGAAAAACTCATCGAGCATCAAATGAAACTGCAATTTATTCATATCAGGATTATCAATACC
ATATTTTTGAAAAAGCCGTTTCTGTAATGAAGGAGAAAACTCACCGAGGCAGTTCCATAGGATGGCAAGA
TCCTGGTATCGGTCTGCGATTCCGACTCGTCCAACATCAATACAACCTATTAATTTCCCCTCGTCAAAAA
TAAGGTTATCAAGTGAGAAATCACCATGAGTGACGACTGAATCCGGTGAGAATGGCAAAAGTTTATGCAT
TTCTTTCCAGACTTGTTCAACAGGCCAGCCATTACGCTCGTCATCAAAATCACTCGCATCAACCAAACCG
TTATTCATTCGTGATTGCGCCTGAGCGAGACGAAATACGCGATCGCTGTTAAAAGGACAATTACAAACAG
GAATCGAATGCAACCGGCGCAGGAACACTGCCAGCGCATCAACAATATTTTCACCTGAATCAGGATATTC
TTCTAATACCTGGAATGCTGTTTTCCCGGGGATCGCAGTGGTGAGTAACCATGCATCATCAGGAGTACGG
ATAAAATGCTTGATGGTCGGAAGAGGCATAAATTCCGTCAGCCAGTTTAGTCTGACCATCTCATCTGTAA
CATCATTGGCAACGCTACCTTTGCCATGTTTCAGAAACAACTCTGGCGCATCGGGCTTCCCATACAATCG
ATAGATTGTCGCACCTGATTGCCCGACATTATCGCGAGCCCATTTATACCCATATAAATCAGCATCCATG
TTGGAATTTAATCGCGGCCTAGAGCAAGACGTTTCCCGTTGAATATGGCTCATAACACCCCTTGTATTAC
TGTTTATGTAAGCAGACAGTTTTATTGTTCATGACCAAAATCCCTTAACGTGAGTTTTCGTTCCACTGAG
CGTCAGACCCCGTAGAAAAGATCAAAGGATCTTCTTGAGATCCTTTTTTTCTGCGCGTAATCTGCTGCTT
GCAAACAAAAAAACCACCGCTACCAGCGGTGGTTTGTTTGCCGGATCAAGAGCTACCAACTCTTTTTCCG
AAGGTAACTGGCTTCAGCAGAGCGCAGATACCAAATACTGTCCTTCTAGTGTAGCCGTAGTTAGGCCACC
ACTTCAAGAACTCTGTAGCACCGCCTACATACCTCGCTCTGCTAATCCTGTTACCAGTGGCTGCTGCCAG
TGGCGATAAGTCGTGTCTTACCGGGTTGGACTCAAGACGATAGTTACCGGATAAGGCGCAGCGGTCGGGC
TGAACGGGGGGTTCGTGCACACAGCCCAGCTTGGAGCGAACGACCTACACCGAACTGAGATACCTACAGC
GTGAGCTATGAGAAAGCGCCACGCTTCCCGAAGGGAGAAAGGCGGACAGGTATCCGGTAAGCGGCAGGGT
CGGAACAGGAGAGCGCACGAGGGAGCTTCCAGGGGGAAACGCCTGGTATCTTTATAGTCCTGTCGGGTTT
CGCCACCTCTGACTTGAGCGTCGATTTTTGTGATGCTCGTCAGGGGGGCGGAGCCTATGGAAAAACGCCA
GCAACGCGGCCTTTTTACGGTTCCTGGCCTTTTGCTGGCCTTTTGCTCACATGTTCTTTCCTGCGTTATC
CCCTGATTCTGTGGATAACCGTATTACCGCCTTTGAGTGAGCTGATACCGCTCGCCGCAGCCGAACGACC
GAGCGCAGCGAGTCAGTGAGCGAGGAAGCGGAAGAGCGCCTGATGCGGTATTTTCTCCTTACGCATCTGT
GCGGTATTTCACACCGCAATGGTGCACTCTCAGTACAATCTGCTCTGATGCCGCATAGTTAAGCCAGTAT
ACACTCCGCTATCGCTACGTGACTGGGTCATGGCTGCGCCCCGACACCCGCCAACACCCGCTGACGCGCC
CTGACGGGCTTGTCTGCTCCCGGCATCCGCTTACAGACAAGCTGTGACCGTCTCCGGGAGCTGCATGTGT
CAGAGGTTTTCACCGTCATCACCGAAACGCGCGAGGCAGCTGCGGTAAAGCTCATCAGCGTGGTCGTGAA
GCGATTCACAGATGTCTGCCTGTTCATCCGCGTCCAGCTCGTTGAGTTTCTCCAGAAGCGTTAATGTCTG
GCTTCTGATAAAGCGGGCCATGTTAAGGGCGGTTTTTTCCTGTTTGGTCACTGATGCCTCCGTGTAAGGG
GGATTTCTGTTCATGGGGGTAATGATACCGATGAAACGAGAGAGGATGCTCACGATACGGGTTACTGATG
ATGAACATGCCCGGTTACTGGAACGTTGTGAGGGTAAACAACTGGCGGTATGGATGCGGCGGGACCAGAG
AAAAATCACTCAGGGTCAATGCCAGCGCTTCGTTAATACAGATGTAGGTGTTCCACAGGGTAGCCAGCAG
CATCCTGCGATGCAGATCCGGAACATAATGGTGCAGGGCGCTGACTTCCGCGTTTCCAGACTTTACGAAA
CACGGAAACCGAAGACCATTCATGTTGTTGCTCAGGTCGCAGACGTTTTGCAGCAGCAGTCGCTTCACGT
TCGCTCGCGTATCGGTGATTCATTCTGCTAACCAGTAAGGCAACCCCGCCAGCCTAGCCGGGTCCTCAAC
GACAGGAGCACGATCATGCGCACCCGTGGGGCCGCCATGCCGGCGATAATGGCCTGCTTCTCGCCGAAAC
GTTTGGTGGCGGGACCAGTGACGAAGGCTTGAGCGAGGGCGTGCAAGATTCCGAATACCGCAAGCGACAG
GCCGATCATCGTCGCGCTCCAGCGAAAGCGGTCCTCGCCGAAAATGACCCAGAGCGCTGCCGGCACCTGT
CCTACGAGTTGCATGATAAAGAAGACAGTCATAAGTGCGGCGACGATAGTCATGCCCCGCGCCCACCGGA
AGGAGCTGACTGGGTTGAAGGCTCTCAAGGGCATCGGTCGAGATCCCGGTGCCTAATGAGTGAGCTAACT
TACATTAATTGCGTTGCGCTCACTGCCCGCTTTCCAGTCGGGAAACCTGTCGTGCCAGCTGCATTAATGA
ATCGGCCAACGCGCGGGGAGAGGCGGTTTGCGTATTGGGCGCCAGGGTGGTTTTTCTTTTCACCAGTGAG
ACGGGCAACAGCTGATTGCCCTTCACCGCCTGGCCCTGAGAGAGTTGCAGCAAGCGGTCCACGCTGGTTT
GCCCCAGCAGGCGAAAATCCTGTTTGATGGTGGTTAACGGCGGGATATAACATGAGCTGTCTTCGGTATC
GTCGTATCCCACTACCGAGATATCCGCACCAACGCGCAGCCCGGACTCGGTAATGGCGCGCATTGCGCCC
AGCGCCATCTGATCGTTGGCAACCAGCATCGCAGTGGGAACGATGCCCTCATTCAGCATTTGCATGGTTT
GTTGAAAACCGGACATGGCACTCCAGTCGCCTTCCCGTTCCGCTATCGGCTGAATTTGATTGCGAGTGAG
ATATTTATGCCAGCCAGCCAGACGCAGACGCGCCGAGACAGAACTTAATGGGCCCGCTAACAGCGCGATT
TGCTGGTGACCCAATGCGACCAGATGCTCCACGCCCAGTCGCGTACCGTCTTCATGGGAGAAAATAATAC
TGTTGATGGGTGTCTGGTCAGAGACATCAAGAAATAACGCCGGAACATTAGTGCAGGCAGCTTCCACAGC
AATGGCATCCTGGTCATCCAGCGGATAGTTAATGATCAGCCCACTGACGCGTTGCGCGAGAAGATTGTGC
ACCGCCGCTTTACAGGCTTCGACGCCGCTTCGTTCTACCATCGACACCACCACGCTGGCACCCAGTTGAT
CGGCGCGAGATTTAATCGCCGCGACAATTTGCGACGGCGCGTGCAGGGCCAGACTGGAGGTGGCAACGCC
AATCAGCAACGACTGTTTGCCCGCCAGTTGTTGTGCCACGCGGTTGGGAATGTAATTCAGCTCCGCCATC
GCCGCTTCCACTTTTTCCCGCGTTTTCGCAGAAACGTGGCTGGCCTGGTTCACCACGCGGGAAACGGTCT
GATAAGAGACACCGGCATACTCTGCGACATCGTATAACGTTACTGGTTTCACATTCACCACCCTGAATTG
ACTCTCTTCCGGGCGCTATCATGCCATACCGCGAAAGGTTTTGCGCCATTCGATGGTGTCCGGGATCTCG
ACGCTCTCCCTTATGCGACTCCTGCATTAGGAAGCAGCCCAGTAGTAGGTTGAGGCCGTTGAGCACCGCC
GCCGCAAGGAATGGTGCATGCAAGGAGATGGCGCCCAACAGTCCCCCGGCCACGGGGCCTGCCACCATAC
CCACGCCGAAACAAGCGCTCATGAGCCCGAAGTGGCGAGCCCGATCTTCCCCATCGGTGATGTCGGCGAT
ATAGGCGCCAGCAACCGCACCTGTGGCGCCGGTGATGCCGGCCACGATGCGTCCGGCGTAGAGGATCGAG
ATCTCGATCCCGCGAAATTAATACGACTCACTATAGGGGAATTGTGAGCGGATAACAATTCCCCTCTAGA
AATAATTTTGTTTAACTTTAAGAAGGAGATATACCATGGGCTCTGATAAAATTCATCATCATCATCATCA
CGAAAATCTTTATTTTCAAGGTCATATGGGTCGTGGTGGCAACTTTGGTTTCGGTGATAGCCGCGGTGGT
GGCGGCAACTTCGGTCCGGGTCCGGGCAGCAATTTCCGTGGTGGTTCCGACGGTTACGGTAGCGGTCGCG
GCTTTGGCGATGGCTATAATGGTTACGGTGGTGGTCCGGGCGGCGGCAATTTCGGTGGTAGCCCGGGTTA
CGGCGGTGGTCGCGGCGGTTATGGCGGTGGCGGTCCAGGCTACGGTAACCAGGGTGGTGGTTATGGTGGT
GGCTACGATAACTATGGCGGTGGTAA
