>Addgene plasmid #104465 | hnRNPA2_LC_P298L | depositor partial sequence | sequence record 198017 | T7
NNNNNNNNNNNNNNNNNNCTNNNNNNATTTTGTTTAACTTTAAGAAGGAGATATACCATGGGCTCTGATA
AAATTCNTNNNNATCATCATCACGAAAATCTTTATTTTCAAGGTCATATGGGTCGTGGTGGCAACTTTGG
TTTCGGTGATAGCCGCGGTGGTGGCGGCAACTTCGGTCCGGGTCCGGGCAGCAATTTCCGTGGTGGTTCC
GACGGTTACGGTAGCGGTCGCGGCTTTGGCGATGGCTATAATGGTTACGGTGGTGGTCCGGGCGGCGGCA
ATTTCGGTGGTAGCCCGGGTTACGGCGGTGGTCGCGGCGGTTATGGCGGTGGCGGTCCAGGCTACGGTAA
CCAGGGTGGTGGTTATGGTGGTGGCTACGATAACTATGGCGGTGGTAACTATGGTAGCGGCAATTACAAT
GATTTTGGCAACTACAACCAGCAACTGAGCAATTACGGCCCGATGAAATCCGGCAATTTTGGCGGTTCCC
GTAATATGGGTGGTCCGTATGGTGGCGGTAACTACGGCCCGGGTGGTAGCGGTGGTTCTGGCGGCTATGG
TGGCCGCAGCCGTTACTAACTCGAGCACCACCACCACCACCACTGAGATCCGGCTGCTAACAAAGCCCGA
AAGGAAGCTGAGTTGGCTGCTGCCACCGCTGAGCAATAACTAGCATAACCCCTTGGGGCCTCTAAACGGG
TCTTGAGGGGTTTTTTGCTGAAAGGAGGAACTATATCCGGATTGGCGAATGGG
[124 nt withheld, positions 754-877]
C
[53 nt withheld, positions 879-931]
NAGTGCTTTACGGCACCTCGACCCNAAAANCTTGATTAGGNTGATGGTTNACGTATNGGNNNATCGCCNT
GATNNNCGGTTNNNNCCNTTTGACGTTGGAGTCNNGTTCTTNAANGGGNNNNNNNTTCCAACTGGANCNC
NNNNNCCNNNNNNNGGCNNNNNTTTGATTTAAGGNATT
